>Addgene plasmid #183858 | JBL6421 | addgene full sequence | sequence record 370985 | Addgene NGS Result
GAATTCTAAAGATCTTTGACAGCTAGCTCAGTCCTAGGTATAATACTAGTCCGTAAGACACGGGGTGCCA
CGCGTACGCGTGCGCTGAGAAAATACCCGTCGAACCTGATCCGGATAACGCCGGCGAAGGGATTGTCTTC
TCCTAAGACAGTCCTTTGCCACTCTTTTTTGAGGTGCAAAGTGTTAAAAAAAATGAGCAAAGGAGAAGAA
CTTTTCACTGGAGTTGTCCCAATTCTTGTTGAATTAGATGGTGATGTTAATGGGCACAAATTTTCTGTCC
GTGGAGAGGGTGAAGGTGATGCTACAAACGGAAAACTCACCCTTAAATTTATTTGCACTACTGGAAAACT
ACCTGTTCCGTGGCCAACACTTGTCACTACTCTGACCTATGGTGTTCAATGCTTTTCCCGTTATCCGGAT
CACATGAAACGGCATGACTTTTTCAAGAGTGCCATGCCCGAAGGTTATGTACAGGAACGCACTATATCTT
TCAAAGATGACGGGACCTACAAGACGCGTGCTGAAGTCAAGTTTGAAGGTGATACCCTTGTTAATCGTAT
CGAGTTAAAGGGTATTGATTTTAAAGAAGATGGAAACATTCTTGGACACAAACTCGAGTACAACTTTAAC
TCACACAATGTATACATCACGGCAGACAAACAAAAGAATGGAATCAAAGCTAACTTCAAAATTCGCCACA
ACGTTGAAGATGGTTCCGTTCAACTAGCAGACCATTATCAACAAAATACTCCAATTGGCGATGGCCCTGT
CCTTTTACCAGACAACCATTACCTGTCGACACAATCTGTCCTTTCGAAAGATCCCAACGAAAAGCGTGAC
CACATGGTCCTTCTTGAGTTTGTAACTGCTGCTGGGATTACACATGGCATGGATGAGCTCTACAAATAAG
GATCTGAAGCTTGGGCCCGAACAAAAACTCATCTCAGAAGAGGATCTGAATAGCGCCGTCGACCATCATC
ATCATCATCATTGAGTTTAAACGGTCTCCAGCTTGGCTGTTTTGGCGGATGAGAGAAGATTTTCAGCCTG
ATACAGATTAAATCAGAACGCAGAAGCGGTCTGATAAAACAGAATTTGCCTGGCGGCAGTAGCGCGGTGG
TCCCACCTGACCCCATGCCGAACTCAGAAGTGAAACGCCGTAGCGCCGATGGTAGTGTGGGGTCTCCCCA
TGCGAGAGTAGGGAACTGCCAGGCATCAAATAAAACGAAAGGCTCAGTAGAAAGACTGGGCCTTTCGTTT
TATCTGTTGTTTGTCGGTGAACTGGATCCTTACTCGAGTCTAGACTGCAGTTGATCGGGCACGTAAGAGG
TTCCAACTTTCACCATAATGAAATAAGATCACTACCGGGCGTATTTTTTGAGTTATCGAGATTTTCAGGA
GCTAAGGAAGCTAAAATGGAGAAAAAAATCACTGGATATACCACCGTTGATATATCCCAATGGCATCGTA
AAGAACATTTTGAGGCATTTCAGTCAGTTGCTCAATGTACCTATAACCAGACCGTTCAGCTGGATATTAC
GGCCTTTTTAAAGACCGTAAAGAAAAATAAGCACAAGTTTTATCCGGCCTTTATTCACATTCTTGCCCGC
CTGATGAATGCTCATCCGGAATTTCGTATGGCAATGAAAGACGGTGAGCTGGTGATATGGGATAGTGTTC
ACCCTTGTTACACCGTTTTCCATGAGCAAACTGAAACGTTTTCATCGCTCTGGAGTGAATACCACGACGA
TTTCCGGCAGTTTCTACACATATATTCGCAAGATGTGGCGTGTTACGGTGAAAACCTGGCCTATTTCCCT
AAAGGGTTTATTGAGAATATGTTTTTCGTCTCAGCCAATCCCTGGGTGAGTTTCACCAGTTTTGATTTAA
ACGTGGCCAATATGGACAACTTCTTCGCCCCCGTTTTCACCATGGGCAAATATTATACGCAAGGCGACAA
GGTGCTGATGCCGCTGGCGATTCAGGTTCATCATGCCGTTTGTGATGGCTTCCATGTCGGCAGAATGCTT
AATGAATTACAACAGTACTGCGATGAGTGGCAGGGCGGGGCGTAATTTGATATCGAGCTCGCTTGGACTC
CTGTTGATAGATCCAGTAATGACCTCAGAACTCCATCTGGATTTGTTCAGAACGCTCGGTTGCCGCCGGG
CGTTTTTTATTGGTGAGAATCCAAGCCTCCGATCAACGTCTCATTTTCGCCAAAAGTTGGCCCAGGGCTT
CCCGGTATCAACAGGGACACCAGGATTTATTTATTCTGCGAAGTGATCTTCCGTCACAGGTATTTATTCG
GCGCAAAGTGCGTCGGGTGATGCTGCCAACTTACTGATTTAGTGTATGATGGTGTTTTTGAGGTGCTCCA
GTGGCTTCTGTTTCTATCAGCTGTCCCTCCTGTTCAGCTACTGACGGGGTGGTGCGTAACGGCAAAAGCA
CCGCCGGACATCAGCGCTAGCGGAGTGTATACTGGCTTACTATGTTGGCACTGATGAGGGTGTCAGTGAA
GTGCTTCATGTGGCAGGAGAAAAAAGGCTGCACCGGTGCGTCAGCAGAATATGTGATACAGGATATATTC
CGCTTCCTCGCTCACTGACTCGCTACGCTCGGTCGTTCGACTGCGGCGAGCGGAAATGGCTTACGAACGG
GGCGGAGATTTCCTGGAAGATGCCAGGAAGATACTTAACAGGGAAGTGAGAGGGCCGCGGCAAAGCCGTT
TTTCCATAGGCTCCGCCCCCCTGACAAGCATCACGAAATCTGACGCTCAAATCAGTGGTGGCGAAACCCG
ACAGGACTATAAAGATACCAGGCGTTTCCCCCTGGCGGCTCCCTCGTGCGCTCTCCTGTTCCTGCCTTTC
GGTTTACCGGTGTCATTCCGCTGTTATGGCCGCGTTTGTCTCATTCCACGCCTGACACTCAGTTCCGGGT
AGGCAGTTCGCTCCAAGCTGGACTGTATGCACGAACCCCCCGTTCAGTCCGACCGCTGCGCCTTATCCGG
TAACTATCGTCTTGAGTCCAACCCGGAAAGACATGCAAAAGCACCACTGGCAGCAGCCACTGGTAATTGA
TTTAGAGGAGTTAGTCTTGAAGTCATGCGCCGGTTAAGGCTAAACTGAAAGGACAAGTTTTGGTGACTGC
GCTCCTCCAAGCCAGTTACCTCGGTTCAAAGAGTTGGTAGCTCAGAGAACCTTCGAAAAACCGCCCTGCA
AGGCGGTTTTTTCGTTTTCAGAGCAAGAGATTACGCGCAGACCAAAACGATCTCAAGAAGATCATCTTAT
TAATCAGATAAAATATTTCTAGATTTCAGTGCAATTTATCTCTTCAAATGTAGCACCTGAAGTCAGCCCC
ATACGATATAAGTTGTAATTCTCATGTTTGACAGCTTATCATCGATAAGCTTCCGATGGCGCGCCGAGAG
GCTTTACACTTTATGCTTCCGGCT
Features (pLannotate 1.2.2; 14 found; start..end, strand, type, name):
     16..50      +  promoter       J23119(SpeI) promoter: bacterial promoter (Registry of Standard Biological Parts BBa J23119) modified to end with an SpeI site
     50..149     +  ncRNA          TPP: Accession: RF00059 - TPP riboswitch (THI element)
    193..906     +  CDS            Superfolder GFP: Superfolder GFP is a basic (constitutively fluorescent) green fluorescent protein published in 2005, derived from Aequorea victoria. It is reported to be a very rapidly-maturing weak dimer.
    974..991     +  CDS            capTEV™ (fragment): composite tag for in vivo biotinylation, TEV protease cleavage, and 6xHis tagging
   1098..1213    +  ncRNA          5S rRNA: Accession: RF00001 - 5S ribosomal RNA
   1217..1282    +  terminator     rrnB T1 terminator (fragment): transcription terminator T1 from the E. coli rrnB gene
   1318..1415    +  promoter       cat promoter: promoter of the E. coli cat gene encoding chloramphenicol acetyltransferase
   1416..2072    +  CDS            cat: CAT_ECOLX - Experimental evidence at protein level: Swiss-Prot protein existence level 1. This enzyme is an effector of chloramphenicol resistance in bacteria. From Escherichia coli. This protein is used as a marker in many commonly used cloning vectors, such as pACYC184.
   2096..2190    +  terminator     lambda t0 terminator: transcription terminator from phage lambda
   2326..2469    +  mobile_element IS1 (fragment): prokaryotic transposable element IS1
   2588..2643    -  rep_origin     RSF ori (fragment): Plasmids containing the RSF 1030 origin of replication can be propagated in E. coli cells that contain additional plasmids with compatible origins.
   2731..3276    -  rep_origin     p15A ori: Plasmids containing the medium-copy-number p15A origin of replication can be propagated in E. coli cells that contain a second plasmid with the ColE1 origin.
   3388..3412    +  promoter       tet promoter (fragment): E. coli promoter for tetracycline efflux protein gene
   3433..3454    +  promoter       lac UV5 promoter (fragment): E. coli lac promoter with an "up" mutation
