[The description below was written by a language model from this plasmid's Addgene catalogue record and pLannotate feature annotations shown in this document.]
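Description:
JBL6421 is a small (about 3.5 kb) bacterial expression plasmid built on a p15A backbone. It is used as a fluorescent reporter for the regulatory activity of a mutant E. coli thiB thiamine pyrophosphate (TPP) riboswitch. It replicates in E. coli from the p15A origin, which the record lists as low copy and which is compatible with ColE1-type plasmids. Selection is with chloramphenicol, through a cat gene driven by its own promoter and followed by the lambda t0 terminator.

The reporter cassette begins with the strong constitutive Anderson promoter J23119, in the version modified to end with an SpeI site. This promoter runs directly into the thiB TPP riboswitch (THI element), which forms the 5' leader of a superfolder GFP coding sequence. Downstream lie rrnB-derived sequences, including a 5S rRNA segment and part of the T1 terminator, which end transcription. Because transcription is constitutive, changes in fluorescence reflect riboswitch control. The associated publication describes thiB as a translational riboswitch, so TPP binding is expected to alter translation of sfGFP.

This variant is described as "Full Rescue A", carrying a full 5 bp rescue. The name suggests compensatory mutations that restore a base-paired element disrupted in a companion mutant, but the record does not give the exact positions changed. The construct belongs to a study of how a transient intermediate RNA structure contributes to riboswitch function.

The remaining short annotations (capTEV tag, IS1, RSF ori, tet and lac UV5 promoter fragments) are partial matches. They are most likely backbone remnants rather than functional parts.
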