Addgene plasmid #183858: JBL6421
Purpose: sfGFP reporter under the control of Mutant E. coli thiB TPP Riboswitch under the control of a Constitutive promoter
Depositing lab: Julius Lucks. Depositing organization: Northwestern University. Publication: A transient intermediate RNA structure underlies the regulatory function of the E. coli thiB TPP translational riboswitch. Berman KE, Steans R, Hertz LM, Lucks JB. RNA. 2023 Nov;29(11):1658-1672. doi: 10.1261/rna.079427.122. Epub 2023 Jul 7. PubMed 37419663.
Backbone
  Vector backbone: p15a
  Vector type: Bacterial Expression
Growth in bacteria
  Bacterial resistance: Chloramphenicol, 25 μg/mL
  Growth temperature: 37°C
  Growth strain: DH5alpha
  Copy number: Low Copy
Gene/Insert
  Gene/Insert name: E. coli thiB TPP Riboswitch Full Rescue A regulated sfGFP
  Species: E. coli
  Promoter: J23119 - Anderson Promoter
  Cloning method: Gibson Cloning
Terms and licenses: Academic/Nonprofit Terms; Industry Terms: Not Available to Industry
Depositor comments: Spe1/J23119 + thiB E. coli TPP Riboswitch + FULL 5 bp Rescue + sfGFP
How to cite: JBL6421 was a gift from Julius Lucks (Addgene plasmid # 183858 ; http://n2t.net/addgene:183858 ; RRID:Addgene_183858)
